Addgene plasmid #47676: pGoldenGate-SE7
Purpose: (Empty Backbone) Binary vector for Arabidopsis transformation with BsaI Golden Gate sites and mCherry seed selection.
Depositing lab: Jose Dinneny. Depositing organization: Carnegie Institution for Science. Publication: A robust family of Golden Gate Agrobacterium vectors for plant synthetic biology. Emami S, Yee MC, Dinneny JR. Front Plant Sci. 2013 Sep 2;4:339. doi: 10.3389/fpls.2013.00339. eCollection 2013. PubMed 24032037.
Backbone
  Vector backbone: pCherry-pickerT
  Vector type: Arabidopsis transformation
  Selectable markers: mCherry
Growth in bacteria
  Bacterial resistance: Spectinomycin, 50 μg/mL
  Growth temperature: 37°C
  Growth strain: Top10
  Copy number: Low Copy
Terms and licenses: Academic/Nonprofit Terms; Industry Terms: Not Available to Industry
How to cite: pGoldenGate-SE7 was a gift from Jose Dinneny (Addgene plasmid # 47676 ; http://n2t.net/addgene:47676 ; RRID:Addgene_47676)
