[The description below was written by a language model from this plasmid's Addgene catalogue record and pLannotate feature annotations shown in this document.]
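Description:
pGoldenGate-SE7 is an empty binary vector for Agrobacterium-mediated transformation of Arabidopsis, built on the pCherry-pickerT backbone and designed to accept inserts by BsaI-based Golden Gate assembly. Outside the T-DNA, the annotated backbone carries a ColE1/pMB1-type origin for E. coli, the pSa origin (a pGreen-style element that usually depends on replication functions supplied in trans in Agrobacterium), and aadA, which confers the spectinomycin resistance used for bacterial selection. Short fragments of sat-1, β-lactamase and a Tn903 transposase gene are also annotated; these appear to be non-functional remnants of earlier backbone construction. The catalogue lists the plasmid as low copy, although the annotation tool labels the ColE1-type origin as high copy.

Between the nopaline-type left and right border repeats lie two functional regions. Next to the left border, a CaMV 35S promoter preceded by an additional 35S fragment (consistent with a duplicated-enhancer arrangement) drives the Arabidopsis aquaporin PIP2-1 (PIP2A) followed almost immediately by mCherry, apparently as a plasma-membrane-targeted fusion, ending in a NOS terminator. This cassette is the plant selectable marker: transformed seeds are picked by red fluorescence rather than by antibiotic or herbicide resistance. Downstream is a lac promoter/operator-driven lacZα fragment with a pUC-type multiple cloning site, which presumably acts as the replaceable blue/white screening stuffer for Golden Gate cloning, although the BsaI sites themselves are not annotated in the feature table. It is followed by a CaMV poly(A) signal that could terminate assembled transcription units. No promoter for the cargo is provided in the record, so assembled modules must supply their own. The vector is intended for building multi-part plant synthetic biology constructs.
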