Features (pLannotate 1.2.2; 31 found; start..end, strand, type, name):
      3..25      +  misc_feature   LB T-DNA repeat: left border repeat from nopaline C58 T-DNA (truncated)
     85..373     +  promoter       CaMV 35S promoter (fragment): strong constitutive promoter from cauliflower mosaic virus
    424..769     +  promoter       CaMV 35S promoter: strong constitutive promoter from cauliflower mosaic virus
    721..767     +  promoter       minimal CaMV 35S promoter: minimal 35S promoter from cauliflower mosaic virus
    810..1670    +  CDS            PIP2-1: PIP21_ARATH - Also known as PIP2A. Experimental evidence at protein level: Swiss-Prot protein existence level 1. Water channel required to facilitate the transport of water across cell membrane. Probably involved in root water uptake. Its function is impaired by Hg(2+). From Arabidopsis thaliana (Mouse-ear cress).
   1677..2384    +  CDS            mCherry: mCherry is a basic (constitutively fluorescent) red fluorescent protein published in 2004, derived from Discosoma sp.. It is reported to be a very rapidly-maturing monomer with low acid sensitivity.
   2406..2658    +  terminator     NOS terminator: nopaline synthase terminator and poly(A) signal
   2747..2846    +  misc_feature   bom (fragment): basis of mobility region from pBR322
   2852..3009    -  CDS            lacZα (fragment): LacZα fragment of β-galactosidase; lacZ fragment
   3006..3062    +  misc_feature   MCS: pUC18/19 multiple cloning site
   3099..3115    -  protein_bind   lac operator: The lac repressor binds to the lac operator to inhibit transcription in E. coli. This inhibition can be relieved by adding lactose or isopropyl-β-D-thiogalactopyranoside (IPTG). lac repressor encoded by lacI
   3123..3153    -  promoter       lac promoter: promoter for the E. coli lac operon
   3168..3189    -  protein_bind   CAP binding site: CAP binding activates transcription in the presence of cAMP. E. coli catabolite activator protein
   3202..3294    -  CDS            lacI (fragment): lac repressor; lacI; The lac repressor binds to the lac operator to inhibit transcription in E. coli. This inhibition can be relieved by adding lactose or isopropyl-β-D-thiogalactopyranoside (IPTG).
   3296..3353    -  rep_origin     RSF ori (fragment): Plasmids containing the RSF 1030 origin of replication can be propagated in E. coli cells that contain additional plasmids with compatible origins.
   3425..3601    +  polyA_signal   CaMV poly(A) signal: cauliflower mosaic virus polyadenylation signal
   3617..3652    -  misc_feature   MCS (fragment): pBluescript multiple cloning site
   3665..3683    -  promoter       T3 promoter: promoter for bacteriophage T3 RNA polymerase
   3728..3744    -  protein_bind   lac operator: The lac repressor binds to the lac operator to inhibit transcription in E. coli. This inhibition can be relieved by adding lactose or isopropyl-β-D-thiogalactopyranoside (IPTG). lac repressor encoded by lacI
   3752..3782    -  promoter       lac promoter: promoter for the E. coli lac operon
   3797..3818    -  protein_bind   CAP binding site: CAP binding activates transcription in the presence of cAMP. E. coli catabolite activator protein
   3831..3923    -  CDS            lacI (fragment): lac repressor; lacI; The lac repressor binds to the lac operator to inhibit transcription in E. coli. This inhibition can be relieved by adding lactose or isopropyl-β-D-thiogalactopyranoside (IPTG).
   3925..4049    -  rep_origin     RSF ori (fragment): Plasmids containing the RSF 1030 origin of replication can be propagated in E. coli cells that contain additional plasmids with compatible origins.
   4057..4081    +  misc_feature   RB T-DNA repeat: right border repeat from nopaline C58 T-DNA
   4172..4760    -  rep_origin     ori: high-copy-number ColE1/pMB1/pBR322/pUC origin of replication
   4854..5639    -  CDS            aadA: S3AD_SHIFL - Experimental evidence at protein level: Swiss-Prot protein existence level 1. Mediates bacterial resistance to the antibiotics streptomycin and spectinomycin. From Shigella flexneri.
   5812..5901    -  CDS            sat-1 (fragment): STA_ECOLX - Protein inferred from homology: Swiss-Prot protein existence level 3. Involved in resistance to streptothricin, a broad-spectrum antibiotic produced by streptomycetes (PubMed:1850404). Detoxifies streptothricin via acetylation of the beta amino group of the first beta-lysyl moiety of streptothricin (By similarity). From Escherichia coli.
   5910..6221    -  CDS            sat-1 (fragment): STA_ECOLX - Protein inferred from homology: Swiss-Prot protein existence level 3. Involved in resistance to streptothricin, a broad-spectrum antibiotic produced by streptomycetes (PubMed:1850404). Detoxifies streptothricin via acetylation of the beta amino group of the first beta-lysyl moiety of streptothricin (By similarity). From Escherichia coli.
   6317..6445    +  CDS            bla(M) (fragment): β-lactamase lacking the signal sequence; bla(M); allows cytosolic expression of β-lactamase
   6585..6686    +  CDS            TRA2_ECOLX (fragment): Protein predicted: Swiss-Prot protein existence level 4. Required for transposition of transposon Tn903. From Escherichia coli.
   6691..7126    +  rep_origin     pSa ori: origin of replication from bacterial plasmid pSa
>Addgene plasmid #47676 | pGoldenGate-SE7 | depositor full sequence | sequence record 68092 | pGoldenGate-SE7 sequence 7251 bps
CTTGGCAGGATATATTGTGGTGTAACGTTGGCGCGCCTACTCCAAAAATGTCAAAGATACAGTCTCAGAA
GACCAAAGGGCTATTGAGACTTTTCAACAAAGGGTAATTTCGGGAAACCTCCTCGGATTCCATTGCCCAG
CTATCTGTCACTTCATCGAAAGGACAGTAGAAAAGGAAGGTGGCTCCTACAAATGCCATCATTGCGATAA
AGGAAAGGCTATCATTCAAGATGCCTCTGCCGACAGTGGTCCCAAAGATGGACCCCCACCCACGAGGAGC
ATCGTGGAAAAAGAAGACGTTCCAACCACGTCTTCAAAGCAAGTGGATTGATGTGACATCTCCACTGACG
TAAGGGATGACGCACAATCCCACCCCTACTCCAAAAATGTCAAAGATACAGTCTCAGAAGACCAAAGGGC
TATTGAGACTTTTCAACAAAGGGTAATTTCGGGAAACCTCCTCGGATTCCATTGCCCAGCTATCTGTCAC
TTCATCGAAAGGACAGTAGAAAAGGAAGGTGGCTCCTACAAATGCCATCATTGCGATAAAGGAAAGGCTA
TCATTCAAGATGCCTCTGCCGACAGTGGTCCCAAAGATGGACCCCCACCCACGAGGAGCATCGTGGAAAA
AGAAGACGTTCCAACCACGTCTTCAAAGCAAGTGGATTGATGTGACATCTCCACTGACGTAAGGGATGAC
GCACAATCCCACTATCCTTCGCAAGACCCTTCCTCTATATAAGGAAGTTCATTTCATTTGGAGAGGACAG
CCCAGATCAACTAGTCTTAAGTCCGGAGCTAGCTCTAGAATGGCAAAGGATGTGGAAGCCGTTCCCGGAG
AAGGATTTCAGACAAGAGACTATCAAGATCCGCCACCAGCTCCGTTTATTGATGGAGCGGAGCTAAAGAA
GTGGTCTTTCTACAGAGCAGTTATCGCCGAGTTCGTAGCCACTCTCCTCTTCTTATACATCACCGTTTTG
ACAGTCATCGGTTACAAGATTCAGTCCGATACTGATGCCGGTGGAGTAGATTGCGGCGGAGTTGGAATCC
TCGGTATCGCTTGGGCCTTTGGTGGTATGATCTTCATCCTCGTCTACTGCACCGCCGGTATCTCTGGTGG
TCACATTAACCCAGCGGTGACATTTGGGCTATTCTTGGCACGTAAAGTGTCGTTACCTAGGGCCCTATTG
TACATAATCGCTCAGTGTTTGGGTGCGATTTGTGGAGTTGGTTTTGTCAAAGCCTTCCAAAGCTCTTACT
ACACCCGTTACGGAGGTGGAGCCAACTCTCTAGCCGATGGCTACAGCACAGGGACCGGTTTAGCCGCAGA
GATCATTGGTACTTTCGTTCTTGTCTACACTGTCTTCTCTGCTACTGACCCCAAACGTAGTGCTAGAGAC
TCCCACGTTCCGGTGTTGGCGCCACTTCCAATCGGATTTGCCGTGTTCATGGTACATTTGGCTACCATTC
CCATTACCGGAACCGGAATTAACCCGGCAAGGAGTTTCGGAGCTGCCGTAATCTACAACAAGAGCAAGCC
ATGGGATGACCACTGGATATTTTGGGTTGGACCATTCATTGGAGCTGCGATAGCTGCATTCTACCACCAA
TTCGTTCTGAGAGCTTCAGGTTCTAAGTCTCTCGGATCATTCAGAAGTGCTGCCAACGTCGGATCCATGG
TGAGCAAGGGCGAGGAGGATAACATGGCCATCATCAAGGAGTTCATGCGCTTCAAGGTGCACATGGAGGG
CTCCGTGAACGGCCACGAGTTCGAGATCGAGGGCGAGGGCGAGGGCCGCCCCTACGAGGGCACCCAGACC
GCCAAGCTGAAGGTGACCAAGGGTGGCCCCCTGCCCTTCGCCTGGGACATCCTGTCCCCTCAGTTCATGT
ACGGCTCCAAGGCCTACGTGAAGCACCCCGCCGACATCCCCGACTACTTGAAGCTGTCCTTCCCCGAGGG
CTTCAAGTGGGAGCGCGTGATGAACTTCGAGGACGGCGGCGTGGTGACCGTGACCCAGGACTCCTCCCTG
CAGGACGGCGAGTTCATCTACAAGGTGAAGCTGCGCGGCACCAACTTCCCCTCCGACGGCCCCGTAATGC
AGAAGAAGACCATGGGCTGGGAGGCCTCCTCCGAGCGGATGTACCCCGAGGACGGCGCCCTGAAGGGCGA
GATCAAGCAGAGGCTGAAGCTGAAGGACGGCGGCCACTACGACGCTGAGGTCAAGACCACCTACAAGGCC
AAGAAGCCCGTGCAGCTGCCCGGCGCCTACAACGTCAACATCAAGTTGGACATCACCTCCCACAACGAGG
ACTACACCATCGTGGAACAGTACGAACGCGCCGAGGGCCGCCACTCCACCGGCGGCATGGACGAGCTGTA
CAAGTAAAGCGGCCGCCCGGCTGCAGATCGTTCAAACATTTGGCAATAAAGTTTCTTAAGATTGAATCCT
GTTGCCGGTCTTGCGATGATTATCATATAATTTCTGTTGAATTACGTTAAGCATGTAATAATTAACATGT
AATGCATGACGTTATTTATGAGATGGGTTTTTATGATTAGAGTCCCGCAATTATACATTTAATACGCGAT
AGAAAACAAAATATAGCGCGCAAACTAGGATAAATTATCGCGCGCGGTGTCATCTATGTTACTAGATCGG
GGCGCGCCCTCGAGAGTAAGAGACCCGGATGCCGGGAGCAGACAAGCCCGTCAGGGCGCGTCAGCGGGTG
TTGGCGGGTGTCGGGGCTGGCTTAACTATGCGGCATCAGAGCAGATTGTACTGAGAGTGCACCATATGCG
GTGTGAAATACCGCACAGATGCGTAAGGAGAAAATACCGCATCAGGCGCCATTCGCCATTCAGGCTGCGC
AACTGTTGGGAAGGGCGATCGGTGCGGGCCTCTTCGCTATTACGCCAGCTGGCGAAAGGGGGATGTGCTG
CAAGGCGATTAAGTTGGGTAACGCCAGGGTTTTCCCAGTCACGACGTTGTAAAACGACGGCCAGTGAATT
CGAGCTCGGTACCCGGGGATCCTCTAGAGTCGACCTGCAGGCATGCAGGCTTGGCGTAATCATGGTCATA
GCTGTTTCCTGTGTGAAATTGTTATCCGCTCACAATTCCACACAACATACGAGCCGGAAGCATAAAGTGT
AAAGCCTGGGGTGCCTAATGAGTGAGCTAACTCACATTAATTGCGTTGCGCTCACTGCCCGCTTTCCAGT
CGGGAAACCTGTCGTGCCAGCTGCATTAATGAATCGGCCAACGCGCGGGGAGAGGCGGTTTGCGTATTGG
GCGCTCTTCCGCTTCCTCGCTCACTGACTCGCTGCGCTCGGTCGTTCGGCTGCGGCGAGCGGTATCGGTC
TCATGGAAAGCTTGTCGGTACGCTGAAATCACCAGTCTCTCTCTACAAATCTATCTCTCTCTATTTTCTC
CATAAATAATGTGTGAGTAGTTTCCCGATAAGGGAAATTAGGGTTCTTATAGGGTTTCGCTCATGTGTTG
AGCATATAAGAAACCCTTAGTATGTATTTGTATTTGTAAAATACTTCTATCAATAAAATTTCTAATTCCT
AAAACCAAAATCCAGTACTAAAATCCAGATCGATGGGCTAGAGCGGACTAGTTCTAGAGCGGCCGCCACC
GCGGTGGAGCTCCAGCTTTTGTTCCCTTTAGTGAGGGTTAATTGCGCGCTTGGCGTAATCATGGTCATAG
CTGTTTCCTGTGTGAAATTGTTATCCGCTCACAATTCCACACAACATACGAGCCGGAAGCATAAAGTGTA
AAGCCTGGGGTGCCTAATGAGTGAGCTAACTCACATTAATTGCGTTGCGCTCACTGCCCGCTTTCCAGTC
GGGAAACCTGTCGTGCCAGCTGCATTAATGAATCGGCCAACGCGCGGGGAGAGGCGGTTTGCGTATTGGG
CGCTCTTCCGCTTCCTCGCTCACTGACTCGCTGCGCTCGGTCGTTCGGCTGCGGCGAGCGGTATCAGCTC
ACTCAAAGGCGGTAATACGGTTATCCACAGAATCAGGGGATAACGCAGGAAAGAACATGAAGGCCTTGAC
AGGATATATTGGCGGGTAAACTAAGTCGCTGTATGTGTTTGTTTGAGATCTCATGTGAGCAAAAGGCCAG
CAAAAGGCCAGGAACCGTAAAAAGGCCGCGTTGCTGGCGTTTTTCCATAGGCTCCGCCCCCCTGACGAGC
ATCACAAAAATCGACGCTCAAGTCAGAGGTGGCGAAACCCGACAGGACTATAAAGATACCAGGCGTTTCC
CCCTGGAAGCTCCCTCGTGCGCTCTCCTGTTCCGACCCTGCCGCTTACCGGATACCTGTCCGCCTTTCTC
CCTTCGGGAAGCGTGGCGCTTTCTCATAGCTCACGCTGTAGGTATCTCAGTTCGGTGTAGGTCGTTCGCT
CCAAGCTGGGCTGTGTGCACGAACCCCCCGTTCAGCCCGACCGCTGCGCCTTATCCGGTAACTATCGTCT
TGAGTCCAACCCGGTAAGACACGACTTATCGCCACTGGCAGCAGCCACTGGTAACAGGATTAGCAGAGCG
AGGTATGTAGGCGGTGCTACAGAGTTCTTGAAGTGGTGGCCTAACTACGGCTACACTAGAAGAACAGTAT
TTGGTATCTGCGCTCTGCTGAAGCCAGTTACCTTCGGAAGAAGAGTTGGTAGCTCTTGATCCGGCAAACA
AACCACCGCTGGTAGCGGTGGTTTTTTTGTTTGCAAGCAGCAGATTACGCGCAGAAAAAAAGGATCTCAA
GAAGATCCTTTGATCTTTTCTACGGGGTCTGACGCTCAGTGGAACGAAAACTCACGTTAAGGGATTTTGG
TCATGAATTCTTGTTAGACATTATTTGCCGACTACCTTGGTGATCTCGCCTTTCACGTAGTGAACAAATT
CTTCCAACTGATCTGCGCGCGAGGCCAAGCGATCTTCTTGTCCAAGATAAGCCTGCCTAGCTTCAAGTAT
GACGGGCTGATACTGGGCCGGCAGGCGCTCCATTGCCCAGTCGGCAGCGACATCCTTCGGCGCGATTTTG
CCGGTTACTGCGCTGTACCAAATGCGGGACAACGTAAGCACTACATTTCGCTCATCGCCAGCCCAGTCGG
GCGGCGAGTTCCATAGCGTTAAGGTTTCATTTAGCGCCTCAAATAGATCCTGTTCAGGAACCGGATCAAA
GAGTTCCTCCGCCGCTGGACCTACCAAGGCAACGCTATGTTCTCTTGCTTTTGTCAGCAAGATAGCCAGA
TCAATGTCGATCGTGGCTGGCTCGAAGATACCTGCAAGAATGTCATTGCGCTGCCATTCTCCAAATTGCA
GTTCGCGCTTAGCTGGATAACGCCACGGAATGATGTCGTCGTGCACAACAATGGTGACTTCTACAGCGCG
GAGAATCTCGCTCTCTCCAGGGGAAGCCGAAGTTTCCAAAAGGTCGTTGATCAAAGCTCGCCGCGTTGTT
TCATCAAGCCTTACGGTCACCGTAACCAGCAAATCAATATCACTGTGTGGCTTCAGGCCGCCATCCACTG
CGGAGCCGTACAAATGTACGGCCAGCAACGTCGGTTCGAGATGGCGCTCGATGACGCCAACTACCTCTGA
TAGTTGAGTCGATACTTCGGCGATCACCGCTTCCCTCATGATGTTTAACTCCTGAATTAAGCCGCGCCGC
GAAGCGGTGTGGCTTGAATGAATTGTTAGGCGTCATCCTGTGCTCCCGAGAACCAGTACCAGTACATCGC
TGTTTCGTTCGAGACTTGAGGTCTAGTTTTATACGTGAACAGGTCAATGCCGCCGAGAGTAAAGCCACAT
TTGCGTACAAATTGCAGGCAGGTACATTGTTCGTTTGTGTCTCTAATCGTATGCCAAGGAGCTGTCTGCT
TAGTGCCCACTTTTTCGCAAAATTCGATGAGACTGTGCGCGACTCCTTTGCCTCGGTGCGTGTGCGACAC
AACAATGTGTTCGATAGAGGCTAGATCGTTCCCATGTTGAGTTGAGTTCAATCTTCCCGACAAGCTCTTG
GTCGATGAATGTGCCATAGCAAGCAGAGTCTTCATCAGAGTCATCATCCGAGATGTAATCCTTCCGGTAG
GGGCTCACACTTCTGGTAGATAGTTCAAAGCCTTGGTCGGATAGGTGCACATCGAACACTTCACGAACAA
TGAAATGGTTCTCAGCATCCAATGTTTCCGCCACCTGCTCAGGGATCACCGAAATCTTCATATGACGCCT
AACGCCTGGCACAGCGGATCGCAAACCTGGCGCGGCTTTTGGCACAAAAGGCGTGACAGGTTTGCGAATC
CGTTGCTGCCACTTGTTTAATAGACTGGATGGAGGCGGATAAAGTTGCAGGACCACTTCTGCGCTCGGCC
CTTCCGGCTGGCTGGTTTATTGCTGATAAATCTGGAGCCGGTGAGCGTGGATCTCGCGGTATCATTGCAG
CACTGCCATGATGATATATTTTTATCTTGTGCAATGTAACATCAGAGATTTTGAGACACAACGTGGCTTT
GTTGAATAAATCGAACTTTTGCTGAGTTGAAGGATCAGATCACGCATCTTCCCGACAACGCAGACCGTTC
CGTGGCAAAGCAAAAGTTCAAAATCACCAACTGGTCCACCTACAACAAAGCTCTCATCAACCGTGGCTCC
CTCACTTTCTGGCTGGATGATGGGGCGATTCAGGCGATCCCCATCCAACAGCCCGCCGTCGAGCGGGCTT
TTTTATCCCCGGAAGCCTGTGGATAGAGGGTAGTTATCCACGTGAAACCGCTAATGCCCCGCAAAGCCTT
GATTCACGGGGCTTTCCGGCCCGCTCCAAAAACTATCCACGTGAAATCGCTAATCAGGGTACGTGAAATC
GCTAATCGGAGTACGTGAAATCGCTAATAAGGTCACGTGAAATCGCTAATCAAAAAGGCACGTGAGAACG
CTAATAGCCCTTTCAGATCAACAGCTTGCAAACACCCCTCGCTCCGGCAAGTAGTTACAGCAAGTAGTAT
GTTCAATTAGCTTTTCAATTATGAATATATATATCAATTATTGGTCGCCCTTGGCTTGTGGACAATGCGC
TACGCGCACCGGCTCCGCCCGTGGACAACCGCAAGCGGTTGCCCACCGTCGAGCGCCTTTGCCCACAACC
CGGCGGCCGGCCGCAACAGATCGTTTTATAAATTTTTTTTTTTGAAAAAGAAAAAGCCCGAAAGGCGGCA
ACCTCTCGGGCTTCTGGATTTCCGATCCCCGGAATTAGACT
