>Addgene plasmid #47676 | pGoldenGate-SE7 | addgene partial sequence | sequence record 70465 | T3 5'-GCAATTAACCCTCACTAAAGG-3'
GCGGCCGCTCTAGAACTAGTCCGCTCTAGCCCATCGATCTGGATTTTAGTACTGGATTTTGGTTTTAGGA
ATTAGAAATTTTATTGATAGAAGTATTTTACAAATACAAATACATACTAAGGGTTTCTTATATGCTCAAC
ACATGAGCGAAACCCTATAAGAACCCTAATTTCCCTTATCGGGAAACTACTCACACATTATTTATGGAGA
AAATAGAGAGAGATAGATTTGTAGAGAGAGACTGGTGATTTCAGCGTACCGACAAGCTTTCCATGAGACC
GATACCGCTCGCCGCAGCCGAACGACCGAGCGCAGCGAGTCAGTGAGCGAGGAAGCGGAAGAGCGCCCAA
TACGCAAACCGCCTCTCCCCGCGCGTTGGCCGATTCATTAATGCAGCTGGCACGACAGGTTTCCCGACTG
GAAAGCGGGCAGTGAGCGCAACGCAATTAATGTGAGTTAGCTCACTCATTAGGCACCCCAGGCTTTACAC
TTTATGCTTCCGGCTCGTATGTTGTGTGGAATTGTGAGCGGATAACAATTTCACACAGGAAACAGCTATG
ACCATGATTACGCCAAGCCTGCATGCCTGCAGGTCGACTCTAGAGGATCCCCGGGTACCGAGCTCGAATT
CACTGGCCGTCGTTTTACAACGTCGTGACTGGGAAAACCCTGGCGTTACCCAACTTAATCGCCTTGCAGC
ACATCCCCCTTTCGCCAGCTGGCGTAATAGCGAAGAGGCCCGCACCGATCGCCCTTCCCAACAGTTGCGC
AGCCTGAATGGCGAATGGCGCCTGATGCGGTATTTTCTCCTTACGCATCTGTGCGGTATTTCACACCGCA
TATGGTGCACTCTCAGTACAATCTGCTCTGATGCCGCATAGTTAAGCCAGCCCCGACACCCGCCAACACC
CGCTGACGCGCCCTGACGGGCTTGTCTGCTCCCGGCATCCGGGTCTCTTACTCTCGAGGGCGCGCCCCGA
TCTAGTAACATAGATGACACCGCGCGCGATAATTTATCCTA
