>Addgene plasmid #47676 | pGoldenGate-SE7 | addgene partial sequence | sequence record 70470 | mCherry-R 5'-TTGGTCACCTTCAGCTTGG-3'
GGGCGGCCCTCGCCCTCGCCCTCGATCTCGAACTCGTGGCCGTTCACGGAGCCCTCCATGTGCACCTTGA
AGCGCATGAACTCCTTGATGATGGCCATGTTATCCTCCTCGCCCTTGCTCACCATGGATCCGACGTTGGC
AGCACTTCTGAATGATCCAAGAGACTTAGAACCTGAAGCTCTTAGAACGAATTGGTGGTAGAATGCAGCT
ATCGCAGCTCCAATGAATGGTCCAACCCAAAATATCCAGTGGTCATCCCATGGCTTGCTCTTGTTGTAGA
TTACGGCAGCTCCGAAACTCCTTGCCGGGTTAATTCCGGTTCCGGTAATGGGAATGGTAGCCAAATGTAC
CATGAACACGGCAAATCCGATTGGAAGTGGCGCCAACACCGGAACGTGGGAGTCTCTGGCACTACGTTTG
GGGTCAGTGGCAGAGAAGACGGTGTAGACAAGAACGAAAGTACCAATGATCTCTGCGGCTAGACCGGTCC
CTGTGCTGTAGCCATCGGCTAGAGAGTTGGCTCCACCTCCGTAACGGGTGTAGTAAGAGCTTTGGAAGGC
TTTGACAAAACCAACTCCACAAATCGCACCCAAACACTGAGCGATTATGTACAATAGGGCCCTAGGTAAC
GACACTTTACGTGCCAAGAATAGCCCAAATGTCACCGCTGGGTTAATGTGACCACCAGAGATACCGGCGG
TGCAGTAGACGAGGATGAAGATCATACCACCAAAGGCCCAAGCGATACCGAGGATTCCAACTCCGCCGCA
ATCTACGCCACCGGCATCAGTATCGGACTGAATCTTGTAACCGATGACTGTCAAAACGGTGATGTATAAG
AAGAGGAGAGTGGCTACGAACTCTGCGATAACTGCTCTGTAGAAAGACCACTTCTTTAGCTCCGCTCCAT
CAATAAACGGAGCTGGTGGCGGATCTTGATAGTCTCTTGTCTGAAATCCTTCTCCGGGAACGGCTTCCAC
ATCCTTTGCCATTCTAGAGCTAGCTCCGGACTTAAGACTAG
