>Addgene plasmid #47676 | pGoldenGate-SE7 | addgene partial sequence | sequence record 70473 | mCherry-F 5'-ccccgtaatgcagaagaaga-3'
GTACCCCGAGGACGGCGCCCTGAAGGGCGAGATCAAGCAGAGGCTGAAGCTGAAGGACGGCGGCCACTAC
GACGCTGAGGTCAAGACCACCTACAAGGCCAAGAAGCCCGTGCAGCTGCCCGGCGCCTACAACGTCAACA
TCAAGTTGGACATCACCTCCCACAACGAGGACTACACCATCGTGGAACAGTACGAACGCGCCGAGGGCCG
CCACTCCACCGGCGGCATGGAGGAGCTGTACAAGTAAAGCGGCCGCCCGGCTGCAGATCGTTCAAACATT
TGGCAATAAAGTTTCTTAAGATTGAATCCTGTTGCCGGTCTTGCGATGATTATCATATAATTTCTGTTGA
ATTACGTTAAGCATGTAATAATTAACATGTAATGCATGACGTTATTTATGAGATGGGTTTTTATGATTAG
AGTCCCGCAATTATACATTTAATACGCGATAGAAAACAAAATATAGCGCGCAAACTAGGATAAATTATCG
CGCGCGGTGTCATCTATGTTACTAGATCGGGGCGCGCCCTCGAGAGTAAGAGACCCGGATGCCGGGAGCA
GACAAGCCCGTCAGGGCGCGTCAGCGGGTGTTGGCGGGTGTCGGGGCTGGCTTAACTATGCGGCATCAGA
GCAGATTGTACTGAGAGTGCACCATATGCGGTGTGAAATACCGCACAGATGCGTAAGGAGAAAATACCGC
ATCAGGCGCCATTCGCCATTCAGGCTGCGCAACTGTTGGGAAGGGCGATCGGTGCGGGCCTCTTCGCTAT
TACGCCAGCTGGCGAAAGGGGGATGTGCTGCAAGGCGATTAAGTTGGGTAACGCCAGGGTTTTCCCAGTC
ACGACGTTGTAAAACGACGGCCAGTGAATTCGAGCTCGGTACCCGGGGATCCTCTAGAGTCGACCTGCAG
GCATGCAGGCTTGGCGTAATCATGGTCATAGCTGTTTCCTGTGTGAAATTGTTATCCGCTCACAATTCCC
ACACAACATACGAGCCGGAAGCAT
